Addgene plasmid #239331: pDCX_mEmerald_CRISPR_HDR
Purpose: HDR template to insert mEmerald before the stop codon in exon 7 of the human doublecortin (DCX) locus
Depositing lab: Torsten Wittmann. Depositing organization: University of California, San Francisco (UCSF). Publication: Doublecortin reinforces microtubules to promote growth cone advance in soft environments. Dema A, Charafeddine RA, van Haren J, Rahgozar S, Viola G, Jacobs KA, Kutys ML, Wittmann T. Curr Biol. 2024 Nov 21:S0960-9822(24)01458-1. doi: 10.1016/j.cub.2024.10.063. PubMed 39626666.
Backbone
  Vector backbone: pUC19
  Backbone size w/o insert (bp): 2800
  Total vector size (bp): 4455
  Vector type: CRISPR
Growth in bacteria
  Bacterial resistance: Ampicillin, 100 μg/mL
  Growth temperature: 37°C
  Growth strain: DH5alpha
  Copy number: High Copy
Gene/Insert
  Gene/Insert name: mEmerald and DCX homology arms
  Species: H. sapiens (human), Synthetic
  Insert size (bp): 1763
  Promoter: None
  Cloning method: Gibson Cloning
  Sequencing primers: 5′ NA
Terms and licenses: Academic/Nonprofit Terms; Industry Terms: Not Available to Industry
How to cite: pDCX_mEmerald_CRISPR_HDR was a gift from Torsten Wittmann (Addgene plasmid # 239331 ; http://n2t.net/addgene:239331 ; RRID:Addgene_239331)
