[The description below was written by a language model from this plasmid's Addgene catalogue record and pLannotate feature annotations shown in this document.]
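Description:
pDCX_mEmerald_CRISPR_HDR is a homology-directed repair donor plasmid built on the pUC19 cloning backbone, with a total size of 4,455 bp. It is designed for CRISPR-mediated knock-in at the human doublecortin (DCX) locus rather than for expression in its own right. It is propagated in E. coli at high copy number from the ColE1/pUC origin and selected with ampicillin through the β-lactamase (AmpR) gene and its native promoter. The remaining backbone annotations are ordinary pUC19 remnants: the CAP binding site, lac promoter and operator, the multiple cloning site, a lacZα fragment split by the insertion, and short lacI, bom and rop fragments. None of these plays a role in the editing application.

The roughly 1.76 kb insert, assembled by Gibson cloning, consists of the coding sequence for mEmerald, a bright monomeric GFP variant, flanked by human DCX homology arms. The feature table shows a short fragment of the DCX coding sequence immediately upstream of mEmerald. This fits a design in which the end of exon 7 reads into the fluorescent protein, so that mEmerald is placed just before the endogenous stop codon to give a C-terminal fusion. The insert carries no promoter, so tagged protein should be produced only after correct integration, under the native DCX regulatory elements. A 17 bp "U6 promoter" annotation downstream of mEmerald is very short and probably a chance match within the 3′ homology arm, not a functional guide RNA cassette. The record does not describe a guide RNA or Cas9 on this plasmid, so these would have to be supplied separately. The construct is used to label endogenous doublecortin, a microtubule-associated protein, for fluorescence imaging in human cells.
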