Features (pLannotate 1.2.2; 14 found; start..end, strand, type, name):
      1..589     +  rep_origin     ori: high-copy-number ColE1/pMB1/pBR322/pUC origin of replication
    772..864     +  CDS            lacI (fragment): lac repressor; lacI; The lac repressor binds to the lac operator to inhibit transcription in E. coli. This inhibition can be relieved by adding lactose or isopropyl-β-D-thiogalactopyranoside (IPTG).
    877..898     +  protein_bind   CAP binding site: CAP binding activates transcription in the presence of cAMP. E. coli catabolite activator protein
    913..943     +  promoter       lac promoter: promoter for the E. coli lac operon
    951..967     +  protein_bind   lac operator: The lac repressor binds to the lac operator to inhibit transcription in E. coli. This inhibition can be relieved by adding lactose or isopropyl-β-D-thiogalactopyranoside (IPTG). lac repressor encoded by lacI
   1004..1060    -  misc_feature   MCS: pUC18/19 multiple cloning site
   1510..1563    +  CDS            DCX (fragment): DCX_HUMAN - Also known as DBCN, LISX. Experimental evidence at protein level: Swiss-Prot protein existence level 1. Microtubule-associated protein required for initial steps of neuronal dispersion and cortex lamination during cerebral cortex development. May act by competing with the putative neuronal protein kinase DCLK1 in binding to a target protein. May in that way participate in a signaling pathway that is crucial for neuronal interaction before and during migration, possibly as part of a calcium ion-dependent signal transduction pathway. May be part with PAFAH1B1/LIS-1 of overlapping, bu
   1579..2298    +  CDS            mEmerald: brightly fluorescent monomeric variant of GFP mammalian codon-optimized
   2330..2346    -  promoter       U6 promoter (fragment): RNA polymerase III promoter for mouse U6 snRNA (Das et al., 1988)
   2826..2983    +  CDS            lacZα (fragment): LacZα fragment of β-galactosidase; lacZ fragment
   2989..3088    -  misc_feature   bom (fragment): basis of mobility region from pBR322
   3190..3225    -  CDS            rop (fragment): Rop protein, which maintains plasmids at low copy number; rop
   3320..3424    +  promoter       AmpR promoter: bla
   3425..4285    +  CDS            AmpR: β-lactamase; bla; confers resistance to ampicillin, carbenicillin, and related antibiotics
>Addgene plasmid #239331 | pDCX_mEmerald_CRISPR_HDR | addgene full sequence | sequence record 474429 | Addgene NGS Result
TTGAGATCCTTTTTTTCTGCGCGTAATCTGCTGCTTGCAAACAAAAAAACCACCGCTACCAGCGGTGGTT
TGTTTGCCGGATCAAGAGCTACCAACTCTTTTTCCGAAGGTAACTGGCTTCAGCAGAGCGCAGATACCAA
ATACTGTTCTTCTAGTGTAGCCGTAGTTAGGCCACCACTTCAAGAACTCTGTAGCACCGCCTACATACCT
CGCTCTGCTAATCCTGTTACCAGTGGCTGCTGCCAGTGGCGATAAGTCGTGTCTTACCGGGTTGGACTCA
AGACGATAGTTACCGGATAAGGCGCAGCGGTCGGGCTGAACGGGGGGTTCGTGCACACAGCCCAGCTTGG
AGCGAACGACCTACACCGAACTGAGATACCTACAGCGTGAGCTATGAGAAAGCGCCACGCTTCCCGAAGG
GAGAAAGGCGGACAGGTATCCGGTAAGCGGCAGGGTCGGAACAGGAGAGCGCACGAGGGAGCTTCCAGGG
GGAAACGCCTGGTATCTTTATAGTCCTGTCGGGTTTCGCCACCTCTGACTTGAGCGTCGATTTTTGTGAT
GCTCGTCAGGGGGGCGGAGCCTATGGAAAAACGCCAGCAACGCGGCCTTTTTACGGTTCCTGGCCTTTTG
CTGGCCTTTTGCTCACATGTTCTTTCCTGCGTTATCCCCTGATTCTGTGGATAACCGTATTACCGCCTTT
GAGTGAGCTGATACCGCTCGCCGCAGCCGAACGACCGAGCGCAGCGAGTCAGTGAGCGAGGAAGCGGAAG
AGCGCCCAATACGCAAACCGCCTCTCCCCGCGCGTTGGCCGATTCATTAATGCAGCTGGCACGACAGGTT
TCCCGACTGGAAAGCGGGCAGTGAGCGCAACGCAATTAATGTGAGTTAGCTCACTCATTAGGCACCCCAG
GCTTTACACTTTATGCTTCCGGCTCGTATGTTGTGTGGAATTGTGAGCGGATAACAATTTCACACAGGAA
ACAGCTATGACCATGATTACGCCAAGCTTGCATGCCTGCAGGTCGACTCTAGAGGATCCCCGGGTACCGA
GCTCGAATTCTATAACATTGTTGAAATTCCAAAATTACAGAGACAGGAAACAGATTATTTGTTGCCAGGG
CTCAGGGAAGAGGGGAGGGTTGGATGGAGCTCTAATGGGGTAGCACAAGGGAGCCTTGTGTTGAAGGTAC
AGTTCTGTATCTTGACTGTGGCGATGGTCACACAAATATACACACATGATAAAATTGCATAGGAATATAC
ACACACACACATACACACCCCACACACAAATGATCACATGTTAAACTGCAAGATGGTACCATTAGGGAAA
ATTGAATGAAGGGTACATTGGTACAAGGGTACCTCCCTGTACATTTTTTCAACTTCCTGTGAATCTATAA
TTATTATGTTGTAAAAATTAAAGTATTAATAAAAAAAACTAAAGCAGACATTCCAGAGCTCAAGATATCA
AGAAAAGGAAAATTAACTTTGTCTCTTCTCTTCTTATAGGACCTGTACCTGCCTCTGTCCTTGGACGATT
CAGATTCCCTCGGCGACTCAATGGGTTCTGGAAGTGGAATGGTGAGCAAGGGCGAGGAGCTGTTCACCGG
GGTGGTGCCCATCCTGGTCGAGCTGGACGGCGACGTAAACGGCCACAAGTTCAGCGTGTCCGGCGAGGGC
GAGGGCGATGCCACCTACGGCAAGCTGACCCTGAAGTTCATCTGCACCACCGGCAAGCTGCCCGTGCCCT
GGCCCACCCTCGTGACCACCTTGACCTACGGCGTGCAGTGCTTCGCCCGCTACCCCGACCACATGAAGCA
GCACGACTTCTTCAAGTCCGCCATGCCCGAAGGCTACGTCCAGGAGCGCACCATCTTCTTCAAGGACGAC
GGCAACTACAAGACCCGCGCCGAGGTGAAGTTCGAGGGCGACACCCTGGTGAACCGCATCGAGCTGAAGG
GCATCGACTTCAAGGAGGACGGCAACATCCTGGGGCACAAGCTGGAGTACAACTACAACAGCCACAAGGT
CTATATCACCGCCGACAAGCAGAAGAACGGCATCAAGGTGAACTTCAAGACCCGCCACAACATCGAGGAC
GGCAGCGTGCAGCTCGCCGACCACTACCAGCAGAACACCCCCATCGGCGACGGCCCCGTGCTGCTGCCCG
ACAACCACTACCTGAGCACCCAGTCCAAGCTGAGCAAAGACCCCAACGAGAAGCGCGATCACATGGTCCT
GCTGGAGTTCGTGACCGCCGCCGGGATCACTCTCGGCATGGACGAGCTGTACAAGTAAAGGAGGGGAGAG
TGCTCAGAGTCCAGAGTACAAATCCAAGCCTATCATTGTAGTAGGGTACTTCTGCTCAAGTGTCCAACAG
GGCTATTGGTGCTTTCAAGTTTTTATTTTGTTGTTGTTGTTATTTTGAAAAACACATTGTAATATGTTGG
GTTTATTTTCCTGTGATTTCTCCTCTGGGCCACTGATCCACAGTTACCAATTATGAGAGATAGATTGATA
ACCATCCTTTGGGGCAGCATTCCAGGGATGCAAAATGTGCTAGTCCATGACCTTTCAATGGAAAGCTTAG
GTGCCTGCGTTATATTTGCCCTGTCTAATTTTGCCCATACAGTCTTCCTTCTGTAGAGGGCTGTTTACAT
ATACAGCACTTAAAATGTTTGTGTGGGAAAAAAAAAACTCATTGGCAGATCCAAGAATGACAAACACAAG
TGCCCCTTTTCTCTGGATCTCAAGAATGGTGGAGGACCCTGGAAGGACAGCAAGGCAGCTCCCCAGCCTC
ACTCTTCACTCCTGATTGAGGCCGAATTCACTGGCCGTCGTTTTACAACGTCGTGACTGGGAAAACCCTG
GCGTTACCCAACTTAATCGCCTTGCAGCACATCCCCCTTTCGCCAGCTGGCGTAATAGCGAAGAGGCCCG
CACCGATCGCCCTTCCCAACAGTTGCGCAGCCTGAATGGCGAATGGCGCCTGATGCGGTATTTTCTCCTT
ACGCATCTGTGCGGTATTTCACACCGCATATGGTGCACTCTCAGTACAATCTGCTCTGATGCCGCATAGT
TAAGCCAGCCCCGACACCCGCCAACACCCGCTGACGCGCCCTGACGGGCTTGTCTGCTCCCGGCATCCGC
TTACAGACAAGCTGTGACCGTCTCCGGGAGCTGCATGTGTCAGAGGTTTTCACCGTCATCACCGAAACGC
GCGAGACGAAAGGGCCTCGTGATACGCCTATTTTTATAGGTTAATGTCATGATAATAATGGTTTCTTAGA
CGTCAGGTGGCACTTTTCGGGGAAATGTGCGCGGAACCCCTATTTGTTTATTTTTCTAAATACATTCAAA
TATGTATCCGCTCATGAGACAATAACCCTGATAAATGCTTCAATAATATTGAAAAAGGAAGAGTATGAGT
ATTCAACATTTCCGTGTCGCCCTTATTCCCTTTTTTGCGGCATTTTGCCTTCCTGTTTTTGCTCACCCAG
AAACGCTGGTGAAAGTAAAAGATGCTGAAGATCAGTTGGGTGCACGAGTGGGTTACATCGAACTGGATCT
CAACAGCGGTAAGATCCTTGAGAGTTTTCGCCCCGAAGAACGTTTTCCAATGATGAGCACTTTTAAAGTT
CTGCTATGTGGCGCGGTATTATCCCGTATTGACGCCGGGCAAGAGCAACTCGGTCGCCGCATACACTATT
CTCAGAATGACTTGGTTGAGTACTCACCAGTCACAGAAAAGCATCTTACGGATGGCATGACAGTAAGAGA
ATTATGCAGTGCTGCCATAACCATGAGTGATAACACTGCGGCCAACTTACTTCTGACAACGATCGGAGGA
CCGAAGGAGCTAACCGCTTTTTTGCACAACATGGGGGATCATGTAACTCGCCTTGATCGTTGGGAACCGG
AGCTGAATGAAGCCATACCAAACGACGAGCGTGACACCACGATGCCTGTAGCAATGGCAACAACGTTGCG
CAAACTATTAACTGGCGAACTACTTACTCTAGCTTCCCGGCAACAATTAATAGACTGGATGGAGGCGGAT
AAAGTTGCAGGACCACTTCTGCGCTCGGCCCTTCCGGCTGGCTGGTTTATTGCTGATAAATCTGGAGCCG
GTGAGCGTGGGTCTCGCGGTATCATTGCAGCACTGGGGCCAGATGGTAAGCCCTCCCGTATCGTAGTTAT
CTACACGACGGGGAGTCAGGCAACTATGGATGAACGAAATAGACAGATCGCTGAGATAGGTGCCTCACTG
ATTAAGCATTGGTAACTGTCAGACCAAGTTTACTCATATATACTTTAGATTGATTTAAAACTTCATTTTT
AATTTAAAAGGATCTAGGTGAAGATCCTTTTTGATAATCTCATGACCAAAATCCCTTAACGTGAGTTTTC
GTTCCACTGAGCGTCAGACCCCGTAGAAAAGATCAAAGGATCTTC
